Addgene plasmid #148726: pnYC-NpH-SceIF4E_25-213_AF
Purpose: Bacterial Expression of SceIF4E_25-213
Depositing lab: Elisa Izaurralde. Depositing organization: Max Planck Institute for Developmental Biology. Publication: Structural motifs in eIF4G and 4E-BPs modulate their binding to eIF4E to regulate translation initiation in yeast. Gruner S, Weber R, Peter D, Chung MY, Igreja C, Valkov E, Izaurralde E. Nucleic Acids Res. 2018 Jul 27;46(13):6893-6908. doi: 10.1093/nar/gky542. PubMed 30053226.
Backbone
  Vector backbone: Unknown
  Vector type: Bacterial Expression
Growth in bacteria
  Bacterial resistance: Chloramphenicol, 25 μg/mL
  Growth temperature: 37°C
  Growth strain: DH5alpha
  Copy number: Low Copy
Gene/Insert
  Gene/Insert name: SceIF4E_25-213
  Species: S. cerevisiae (budding yeast)
  Entrez Gene: CDC33 (a.k.a. YOL139C, TIF45)
  Cloning method: Unknown
Terms and licenses: Academic/Nonprofit Terms; Industry Terms: Not Available to Industry
Depositor comments: Geneart clone of ScEIF4E, codon optimized for Expression in E.coli. (sequence according to Uniprot.: P07260) Plasmids from this collection were made available to the research community and donated after the lab closed. Please note that the sequence provided by the depositing laboratory may be theoretical/predicted or based on Sanger sequencing results. There may be discrepancies between sequencing results obtained by Addgene and the depositor sequence. If an Addgene verified sequence is not available, please contact before placing your order to request that our lab fully sequence the plasmid.
How to cite: pnYC-NpH-SceIF4E_25-213_AF was a gift from Elisa Izaurralde (Addgene plasmid # 148726 ; http://n2t.net/addgene:148726 ; RRID:Addgene_148726)
