[The description below was written by a language model from this plasmid's Addgene catalogue record and pLannotate feature annotations shown in this document.]
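Description:
pnYC-NpH-SceIF4E_25-213_AF is a 4,970 nt bacterial expression plasmid for producing a truncated form (residues 25–213) of the Saccharomyces cerevisiae cap-binding translation initiation factor eIF4E, the product of CDC33 (also called TIF45). The catalogue lists the backbone as unknown, but the annotated features show a p15A origin of replication and a chloramphenicol acetyltransferase gene driven by its own cat promoter. Several disrupted fragments of a tetracycline resistance gene and its tet promoter flank the expression cassette. This layout suggests the cassette was inserted into, and inactivated, the tet gene of a pACYC-type vector, although the record does not say so. The plasmid is selected with chloramphenicol and is recorded as low copy. The p15A origin is compatible with ColE1-type plasmids, so in principle it can be maintained alongside a second expression plasmid. Short matches to resD, an RSF origin and IS1 appear to be backbone remnants.

The payload is a standard T7 expression unit made up of a T7 promoter, a lac operator that makes transcription IPTG-inducible, the phage T7 gene 10 ribosome binding site, the coding region and a T7 terminator. Expression therefore requires an E. coli host that supplies T7 RNA polymerase. A short match to a His/TEV-type composite tag lies just upstream of the eIF4E sequence. This points to an N-terminal affinity tag, which the "NpH" in the name may also indicate, but the record does not define the tag or any cleavage site. The small hit to a T7 gene 10-derived sequence after the insert is probably vector-derived. According to the depositor, the eIF4E sequence is a synthetic clone codon-optimised for E. coli. The associated study concerns how structural motifs in eIF4G and 4E-BPs modulate their binding to yeast eIF4E, so the plasmid fits recombinant protein production for structural and binding work.
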