Features (pLannotate 1.2.2; 18 found; start..end, strand, type, name):
    739..834     -  CDS            resD (fragment): REDF_ECOLI - Also known as D. Protein inferred from homology: Swiss-Prot protein existence level 3. Acts as a repressor of transcription and as a site-specific resolvase that cleaves at the RfsF site. From Escherichia coli (strain K12).
    824..881     +  CDS            TcR (fragment): tetracycline efflux protein; tet; confers resistance to tetracycline
    878..971     -  CDS            TcR (fragment): tetracycline efflux protein; tet; confers resistance to tetracycline
   1475..2375    -  CDS            TcR (fragment): tetracycline efflux protein; tet; confers resistance to tetracycline
   2402..2420    +  promoter       T7 promoter: promoter for bacteriophage T7 RNA polymerase
   2421..2445    +  protein_bind   lac operator: The lac repressor binds to the lac operator to inhibit transcription in E. coli. This inhibition can be relieved by adding lactose or isopropyl-β-D-thiogalactopyranoside (IPTG). lac repressor encoded by lacI
   2460..2482    +  RBS            RBS: efficient ribosome binding site from bacteriophage T7 gene 10 (Olins and Rangwala, 1989)
   2501..2517    +  CDS            capTEV™ (fragment): composite tag for in vivo biotinylation, TEV protease cleavage, and 6xHis tagging
   2570..3136    +  CDS            CDC33 (fragment): IF4E_YEAST - Also known as TIF45. Experimental evidence at protein level: Swiss-Prot protein existence level 1. Recognizes and binds the 7-methylguanosine-containing mRNA cap during an early step in the initiation of protein synthesis and facilitates ribosome binding by inducing the unwinding of the mRNAs secondary structures. From Saccharomyces cerevisiae (strain ATCC 204508 / S288c) (Baker's yeast).
   3159..3208    +  CDS            SET1 (fragment): solubility-enhancement tag derived from T7 phage gene 10B
   3216..3263    +  terminator     T7 terminator: transcription terminator for bacteriophage T7 RNA polymerase
   3286..3390    -  CDS            TcR (fragment): tetracycline efflux protein; tet; confers resistance to tetracycline
   3438..3466    -  promoter       tet promoter: E. coli promoter for tetracycline efflux protein gene
   3578..4123    +  rep_origin     p15A ori: Plasmids containing the medium-copy-number p15A origin of replication can be propagated in E. coli cells that contain a second plasmid with the ColE1 origin.
   4211..4266    +  rep_origin     RSF ori (fragment): Plasmids containing the RSF 1030 origin of replication can be propagated in E. coli cells that contain additional plasmids with compatible origins.
   4385..4528    -  mobile_element IS1 (fragment): prokaryotic transposable element IS1
   4649..4751    +  promoter       cat promoter: promoter of the E. coli cat gene encoding chloramphenicol acetyltransferase
   4752..441     +  CDS            CmR (across the origin): chloramphenicol acetyltransferase; cat; confers resistance to chloramphenicol
>Addgene plasmid #148726 | pnYC-NpH-SceIF4E_25-213_AF | depositor full sequence | sequence record 291174 | Full Sequence
GGTATGGCAATGAAAGACGGTGAGCTGGTGATATGGGATAGTGTTCACCCTTGTTACACCGTTTTCCATG
AGCAAACTGAAACGTTTTCATCGCTCTGGAGTGAATACCACGACGATTTCCGGCAGTTTCTACACATATA
TTCGCAAGATGTGGCGTGTTACGGTGAAAACCTGGCCTATTTCCCTAAAGGGTTTATTGAGAATATGTTT
TTCGTCTCAGCCAATCCCTGGGTGAGTTTCACCAGTTTTGATTTAAACGTGGCCAATATGGACAACTTCT
TCGCCCCCGTTTTCACCATGGGCAAATATTATACGCAAGGCGACAAGGTGCTGATGCCGCTGGCGATTCA
GGTTCATCATGCCGTCTGTGATGGCTTCCATGTCGGCAGAATGCTTAATGAATTACAACAGTACTGCGAT
GAGTGGCAGGGCGGGGCGTAATTTTTTTAAGGCAGTTATTGGTGCCCTTAAACGCCTGGTGCTACGCCTG
AATAAGTGATAATAAGCGGATGAATGGCAGAAATTCGAAAGCAAATTCGACCCGGTCGTCGGTTCAGGGC
AGGGTCGTTAAATAGCCGCTTATGTCTATTGCTGGTTTACCGGTTTATTGACTACCGGAAGCAGTGTGAC
CGTGTGCTTCTCAAATGCCTGAGGCCAGTTTGCTCAGGCTCTCCCCGTGGAGGTAATAATTGACGATATG
ATCATTTATTCTGCCTCCCAGAGCCTGATAAAAACGGTTAGCGCTTCGTTAATACAGATGTAGGTGTTCC
ACAGGGTAGCCAGCAGCATCCTGCGATGCAGATCCGGAACATAATGGTGCAGGGCGCTTGTTTCGGCGTG
GGTATGGTGGCAGGCCCCGTGGCCGGGGGACTGTTGGGCGCTGCCGGCACCTGTCCTACGAGTTGCATGA
TAAAGAAGACAGTCATAAGTGCGGCGACGATAGTCATGCCCCGCGCCCACCGGAAGGAGCTACCGGACAG
CGGTGCGGACTGTTGTAACTCAGAATAAGAAATGAGGCCGCTCATGGCGTTGACTCTCAGTCATAGTATC
GTGGTATCACCGGTTGGTTCCACTCTCTGTTGCGGGCAACTTCAGCAGCACGTAGGGGACTTCCGCGTTT
CCAGACTTTACGAAACACGGAAACCGAAGACCATTCATGTTGTTGCTCAGGTCGCAGACGTTTTGCAGCA
GCAGTCGCTTCACGTTCGCTCGCGTATCGGTGATTCATTCTGCTAACCAGTAAGGCAACCCCGCCAGCCT
AGCCGGGTCCTCAACGACAGGAGCACGATCATGCGCACCCGTGGCCAGGACCCAACGCTGCCCGAGATGC
GCCGCGTGCGGCTGCTGGAGATGGCGGACGCGATGGATATGTTCTGCCAAGGGTTGGTTTGCGCATTCAC
AGTTCTCCGCAAGAATTGATTGGCTCCAATTCTTGGAGTGGTGAATCCGTTAGCGAGGTGCCGCCGGCTT
CCATTCAGGTCGAGGTGGCCCGGCTCCATGCACCGCGACGCAACGCGGGGAGGCAGACAAGGTATAGGGC
GGCGCCTACAATCCATGCCAACCCGTTCCATGTGCTCGCCGAGGCGGCATAAATCGCCGTGACGATCAGC
GGTCCAGTGATCGAAGTTAGGCTGGTAAGAGCCGCGAGCGATCCTTGAAGCTGTCCCTGATGGTCGTCAT
CTACCTGCCTGGACAGCATGGCCTGCAACGCGGGCATCCCGATGCCGCCGGAAGCGAGAAGAATCATAAT
GGGGAAGGCCATCCAGCCTCGCGTCGCGAACGCCAGCAAGACGTAGCCCAGCGCGTCGGCCGCCATGCCG
GCGATAATGGCCTGCTTCTCGCCGAAACGTTTGGTGGCGGGACCAGTGACGAAGGCTTGAGCGAGGGCGT
GCAAGATTCCGAATACCGCAAGCGACAGGCCGATCATCGTCGCGCTCCAGCGAAAGCGGTCCTCGCCGAA
AATGACCCAGAGCGCTGCCGGCACCTGTCCTACGAGTTGCATGATAAAGAAGACAGTCATAAGTGCGGCG
ACGATAGTCATGCCCCGCGCCCACCGGAAGGAGCTGACTGGGTTGAAGGCTCTCAAGGGCATCGGTCGAC
GCTCTCCCTTATGCGACTCCTGCATTAGGAAGCAGCCCAGTAGTAGGTTGAGGCCGTTGAGCACCGCCGC
CGCAAGGAATGGTGCATGCAAGGAGATGGCGCCCAACAGTCCCCCGGCCACGGGGCCTGCCACCATACCC
ACGCCGAAACAAGCGCTCATGAGCCCGAAGTGGCGAGCCCGATCTTCCCCATCGGTGATGTCGGCGATAT
AGGCGCCAGCAACCGCACCTGTGGCGCCGGTGATGCCGGCCACGATGCGTCCGGCGTAGAGGATCAGACT
AAGATCTCGATCCCGCGAAATTAATACGACTCACTATAGGGGAATTGTGAGCGGATAACAATTCCCCACT
AGTAATAATTTTGTTTAACTTTAAGAAGGAGATATACCATGGGCAGCAGCCATCATCATCATCATCACAG
CAGCGGTACCGGCAGCGGCCTGGAAGTTCTGTTCCAGGGGCCCCATATGACCGTTCTGAGCGATAGCGCA
CATTTTGATGTTAAACATCCGCTGAATACCAAATGGACCCTGTGGTATACAAAACCGGCAGTTGATAAAA
GCGAAAGCTGGTCAGATCTGCTGCGTCCGGTTACCAGTTTTCAGACCGTTGAAGAATTTTGGGCCATTAT
TCAGAATATTCCGGAACCGCATGAACTGCCGCTGAAAAGCGATTATCATGTGTTTCGTAATGATGTTCGT
CCGGAATGGGAAGATGAAGCAAATGCAAAAGGTGGCAAATGGTCATTTCAGCTGCGTGGTAAAGGTGCAG
ATATTGATGAACTGTGGCTGCGTACCCTGCTGGCAGTTATTGGTGAAACCATTGATGAAGATGATAGCCA
GATTAATGGTGTGGTTCTGAGCATTCGTAAAGGCGGTAACAAATTTGCACTGTGGACCAAAAGCGAAGAT
AAAGAACCGCTGCTGCGTATTGGTGGTAAATTCAAACAGGTTCTGAAACTGACCGATGATGGTCACCTGG
AATTTTTTCCGCATAGCAGCGCCAATGGTCGTCATCCGCAGCCGAGCATTACCCTGTAAGCTAGCCCTAG
GAGATCCGGCTGCTAACAAAGCCCGAAAGGAAGCTGAGTTGGCTGCTGCCACCGCTGAGCAATAACTAGC
ATAACCCCTTGGGGCCTCTAAACGGGTCTTGAGGGGTTTTTTGCTGAAAGGAGGAACTATATCCGGATAT
CCCGCAAGAGGCCCGGCAGTACCGGCATAACCAAGCCTATGCCTACAGCATCCAGGGTGACGGTGCCGAG
GATGACGATGAGCGCATTGTTAGATTTCATACACGGTGCCTGACTGCGTTAGCAATTTAACTGTGATAAA
CTACCGCATTAAAGCTTATCGATGATAAGCTGTCAAACATGAGAATTACAACTTATATCGTATGGGGCTG
ACTTCAGGTGCTACATTTGAAGAGATAAATTGCACTGAAATCAAGAAATATTTTATCTGATTAATAAGAT
GATCTTCTTGAGATCGTTTTGGTCTGCGCGTAATCTCTTGCTCTGAAAACGAAAAAACCGCCTTGCAGGG
CGGTTTTTCGAAGGTTCTCTGAGCTACCAACTCTTTGAACCGAGGTAACTGGCTTGGAGGAGCGCAGTCA
CCAAAACTTGTCCTTTCAGTTTAGCCTTAACCGGCGCATGACTTCAAGACTAACTCCTCTAAATCAATTA
CCAGTGGCTGCTGCCAGTGGTGCTTTTGCATGTCTTTCCGGGTTGGACTCAAGACGATAGTTACCGGATA
AGGCGCAGCGGTCGGACTGAACGGGGGGTTCGTGCATACAGTCCAGCTTGGAGCGAACTGCCTACCCGGA
ACTGAGTGTCAGGCGTGGAATGAGACAAACGCGGCCATAACAGCGGAATGACACCGGTAAACCGAAAGGC
AGGAACAGGAGAGCGCACGAGGGAGCCGCCAGGGGGAAACGCCTGGTATCTTTATAGTCCTGTCGGGTTT
CGCCACCACTGATTTGAGCGTCAGATTTCGTGATGCTTGTCAGGGGGGCGGAGCCTATGGAAAAACGGCT
TTGCCGCGGCCCTCTCACTTCCCTGTTAAGTATCTTCCTGGCATCTTCCAGGAAATCTCCGCCCCGTTCG
TAAGCCATTTCCGCTCGCCGCAGTCGAACGACCGAGCGTAGCGAGTCAGTGAGCGAGGAAGCGGAATATA
TCCTGTATCACATATTCTGCTGACGCACCGGTGCAGCCTTTTTTCTCCTGCCACATGAAGCACTTCACTG
ACACCCTCATCAGTGCCAACATAGTAAGCCAGTATACACTCCCCTAGCGCTGATGTCCGGCGGTGCTTTT
GCCGTTACGCACCACCCCGTCAGTAGCTGAACAGGAGGGACAGCTGATAGAAACAGAAGCCACTGGAGCA
CCTCAAAAACACCATCATACACTAAATCAGTAAGTTGGCAGCATCACCCGACGCACTTTGCGCCGAATAA
ATACCTGTGACGGAAGATCACTTCGCAGAATAAATAAATCCTGGTGTCCCTGTTGATACCGGGAAGCCCT
GGGCCAACTTTTGGCGAAAATGAGACGTTGATCGGCACGTAAGAGGTTCCAACTTTCACCATAATGAAAT
AAGATCACTACCGGGCGTATTTTTTGAGTTATCGAGATTTTCAGGAGCTAAGGAAGCTAAAATGGAGAAA
AAAATCACTGGATATACCACCGTTGATATATCCCAATGGCATCGTAAAGAACATTTTGAGGCATTTCAGT
CAGTTGCTCAATGTACCTATAACCAGACCGTTCAGCTGGATATTACGGCCTTTTTAAAGACCGTAAAGAA
AAATAAGCACAAGTTTTATCCGGCCTTTATTCACATTCTTGCCCGCCTGATGAATGCTCATCCGGAATTC
